>Addgene plasmid #29601 | 426Gal-FUS-1-501aa-YFP | addgene partial sequence | sequence record 35039 | 29601 with GAL1
GTGGATCCCCCATCACAAGTTTGTACAAAAAAGCAGGCTTCGAAGGAGATAACAAAATGGCCTCAAACGA
TTATACCCAACAAGCAACCCAAAGCTATGGGGCCTACCCCACCCAGCCCGGGCAGGGCTATTCCCAGCAG
AGCAGTCAGCCCTACGGACAGCAGAGTTACAGTGGTTATAGCCAGTCCACGGACACTTCAGGCTATGGCC
AGAGCAGCTATTCTTCTTATGGCCAGAGCCAGAACACAGGCTATGGAACTCAGTCAACTCCCCAGGGATA
TGGCTCGACTGGCGGCTATGGCAGTAGCCAGAGCTCCCAATCGTCTTACGGGCAGCAGTCCTCCTATCCT
GGCTATGGCCAGCAGCCAGCTCCCAGCAGCACCTCGGGAAGTTACGGTAGCAGTTCTCAGAGCAGCAGCT
ATGGGCAGCCCCAGAGTGGGAGCTACAGCCAGCAGCCTAGCTATGGTGGACAGCAGCAAAGCTATGGACA
GCAGCAAAGCTATAATCCCCCTCAGGGCTATGGACAGCAGAACCAGTACAACAGCAGCAGTGGTGGTGGA
GGTGGAGGTGGAGGTGGAGGTAACTATGGCCAAGATCAATCCTCCATGAGTAGTGGTGGTGGCAGTGGTG
GCGGTTATGGCAATCAAGACCAGAGTGATGGAGGTGGCAGCGGTGGCTATGGACAGCAGGACCGTGGAGG
CCGCGGCAGGGGTGGCAGTGGTGGCGGCGGCGGCGGCGGCGGTGGTGGTTACAACCGCAGCAGTGGTGGC
TATGAACCCAGAGGTCGTGGAGGTGGCCGTGGAGGCAGA
