>Addgene plasmid #29601 | 426Gal-FUS-1-501aa-YFP | addgene partial sequence | sequence record 35040 | 29601 with EGFP-N
GCTCCTCGCCCTTGCTCACCATTAAGCTTGATATCGAATTCCTGCAGCCCATCACCACTTTGTACAAGAA
AGCTGGGTCCCCACCACCCCGGCCCCCTCGGAAGCCTCCACGGTCCCCGCCGCGGCCCCGGTAGCCGCCT
CGATCATAGCCTCCTCTGCCACCACGACGATCATCCCCGTAGTTACCCCCCATGTGAGAGCCACCTGGTC
CCCCTCCTGGGCCATCTGGTTTAGGGGCCTTACACTGGTTGCATTCATTCCTCCAAGAGAAGTTCATATT
CTCACAGGTGGGATTAGGACACTTCCAGTCACCAGCTCGCTGCTGTCCTCCACCGCCACCACCTCCACTG
GGAAATCCTCCTCGGCCACCACCACCACTGCCACCACCTCCATAGCCTCCACGGCCCATGGGTCCTCCTC
GCCCTCGGCCTCCACGACCATTGCCACCACCCCGATTAAAGTCTGCCCGGCGAGTAGCAAATGAGACCTT
GATAGGATTTCCGGAGAATTCTTTACCATCAAACCAGTCAATAGCTGCTTTAGCTGAAGGTGGGTCATCA
AAAGAGACCGTTGCCTCTCCCTTCAGCTTGCCAGTTTCCCTGTCTGTGTACAAATTAATCATGGGCTGTC
CCGTTTTCTTGTTTGTCTTAATAATACCAATCTGCTTGAAGTAATCAGCCACAGACTCAATTGTAACATT
CTCACCCAGGCCTTGCACAAAGATGGTGTTGTTGTCTGAATTATCCTGTTCGGAGTCATGACGTGATCCT
TGGTCCCGAGGGCCACCAAATTTATTGAAGCCACCACGGTCACTTCCGCCCATGCCACCTCTGCCTCCAC
GGCCACCTCCACGACCTCTGGGTTCATAGCCACCACTGCTGCGGTTGTAACCACCACCGCCGCC
