[The description below was written by a language model from this plasmid's Addgene catalogue record.]
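Description:
426Gal-FUS-1-501aa-YFP is a yeast expression plasmid built on the pAG426Gal-ccdB-EYFP backbone, a member of a Gateway-compatible yeast vector series. In this naming scheme, "426" conventionally denotes a high-copy 2μ episomal vector carrying URA3, and "Gal" denotes a galactose-inducible GAL1 promoter. The record itself explicitly confirms only the URA3 selectable marker, and no feature table is provided to verify the individual elements. In yeast the plasmid is selected by uracil prototrophy. In bacteria it is maintained as a high-copy plasmid under ampicillin selection. The record lists a ccdB-tolerant strain for propagation and gives restriction enzyme cloning as the method. Both details sit a little oddly with a parental Gateway destination vector, whose ccdB cassette would normally be replaced by the insert, and the record does not clarify whether any ccdB sequence remains.

The insert is a roughly 1.5 kb fragment of human FUS (also called TLS, fused in sarcoma/translocated in liposarcoma) encoding amino acids 1–501, fused at its C terminus to YFP. This is a C-terminally truncated version of the protein rather than the full-length form. The fluorescent tag allows the subcellular localisation and aggregation state of the protein to be followed in living yeast cells, while inducible expression allows a potentially toxic protein to be switched on under controlled conditions.

The associated publication concerns the molecular determinants and genetic modifiers of aggregation and toxicity of FUS/TLS, a protein linked to amyotrophic lateral sclerosis. This construct fits that study as one of a set of FUS fragments used to map which regions of the protein drive inclusion formation and toxicity in a yeast model.
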