Addgene plasmid #29601: 426Gal-FUS-1-501aa-YFP
Depositing lab: Aaron Gitler. Depositing organization: University of Pennsylvania. Publication: Molecular determinants and genetic modifiers of aggregation and toxicity for the ALS disease protein FUS/TLS. Sun Z, Diaz Z, Fang X, Hart MP, Chesi A, Shorter J, Gitler AD. PLoS Biol. 2011 Apr;9(4):e1000614. doi: 10.1371/journal.pbio.1000614. Epub 2011 Apr 26. PubMed 21541367.
Backbone
  Vector backbone: pAG426Gal-ccdB-EYFP
  Backbone manufacturer: Susan Lindquist (Addgene plasmid # 14227)
  Backbone size w/o insert (bp): 8126
  Vector type: Yeast Expression
  Selectable markers: URA3
Growth in bacteria
  Bacterial resistance: Ampicillin, 100 μg/mL
  Growth temperature: 37°C
  Growth strain: ccdB Survival
  Growth instructions: ccdB Survival
  Copy number: High Copy
Gene/Insert
  Gene/Insert name: FUS-1-501aa (alt names: TLS; fused in sarcoma; translocated in liposarcoma)
  Species: H. sapiens (human)
  Insert size (bp): 1503
  Mutation: Contains FUS aa# 1-501
  Entrez Gene: FUS (a.k.a. ALS6, ETM4, FUS1, HNRNPP2, POMP75, TLS, altFUS)
  Tag / fusion protein: YFP (C terminal on insert)
  Cloning method: Restriction Enzyme
  Sequencing primers: 5′ n/a
Terms and licenses: Academic/Nonprofit Terms; Industry Terms: Not Available to Industry
How to cite: 426Gal-FUS-1-501aa-YFP was a gift from Aaron Gitler (Addgene plasmid # 29601 ; http://n2t.net/addgene:29601 ; RRID:Addgene_29601)
